Addgene plasmid #227263: qTAG-KO-Blast
Purpose: (Empty Backbone) Empty selectable Knock-Out donor cassette. Integrate homology arms to target the N-terminus insertion of a 2A-Blast cassette
Depositing lab: Laurence Pelletier. Publication: qTAG: an adaptable plasmid scaffold for CRISPR-based endogenous tagging. Philip R, Sharma A, Matellan L, Erpf AC, Hsu WH, Tkach JM, Wyatt HDM, Pelletier L. EMBO J. 2024 Dec 12. doi: 10.1038/s44318-024-00337-5. PubMed 39668248.
Backbone
  Vector backbone: pUC19
  Backbone manufacturer: Invitrogen
  Backbone size (bp): 2686
  Vector type: Mammalian Expression, CRISPR ; Donor Cassette
  Selectable markers: Blasticidin
Growth in bacteria
  Bacterial resistance: Ampicillin, 100 μg/mL
  Growth temperature: 37°C
  Growth strain: DH5alpha
  Copy number: High Copy
Gene/Insert
  Gene/Insert name: None
Terms and licenses: Academic/Nonprofit Terms; Industry Terms: Not Available to Industry
How to cite: qTAG-KO-Blast was a gift from Laurence Pelletier (Addgene plasmid # 227263 ; http://n2t.net/addgene:227263 ; RRID:Addgene_227263)
