[The description below was written by a language model from this plasmid's Addgene catalogue record and pLannotate feature annotations shown in this document.]
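Description:
qTAG-KO-Blast is an empty donor backbone from the qTAG plasmid scaffold for CRISPR-based editing of endogenous loci in mammalian cells. It is built on pUC19 and sequenced at about 3.4 kb. In E. coli it is propagated as a high-copy plasmid through the ColE1/pUC origin and selected with ampicillin via the β-lactamase gene and its own promoter. The residual lacZα, lac promoter/operator, CAP site, lacI, bom and rop fragments in the feature table are carry-overs from the cloning vector and have no role in the donor's function.

The payload is a compact, promoterless selection cassette inserted in the former lacZα region. It consists of a blasticidin S deaminase (BSD) coding sequence flanked by lox71 upstream and lox66 downstream, followed by an SV40 polyadenylation signal. The catalogue entry describes this as a 2A-Blast cassette. No 2A peptide is annotated in the feature table, although there is an unannotated gap between lox71 and BSD where one could lie. No gene insert or homology arms are present, so the user adds arms matching the N-terminal region of a chosen gene.

After a CRISPR-induced break and homology-directed repair, the cassette should be expressed from the target gene's own promoter, because no mammalian promoter is annotated. Blasticidin resistance would then report correct in-frame integration, while the poly(A) signal would be expected to terminate transcription early and so knock out the downstream gene. The lox71/lox66 pair are mutant loxP elements that allow Cre-mediated recombination at the marker, though the record does not state their intended use here.
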