Features (pLannotate 1.2.2; 14 found; start..end, strand, type, name):
    137..236     +  misc_feature   bom (fragment): basis of mobility region from pBR322
    242..399     -  CDS            lacZα (fragment): LacZα fragment of β-galactosidase; lacZ fragment
    435..468     +  protein_bind   lox71: Left element (LE) mutant of loxP (Araki et al., 2010). Cre-mediated recombination occurs in the 8-bp core sequence (GCATACAT). Cre recombinase
    543..938     +  CDS            BSD: blasticidin S deaminase; Aspergillus terreus BSD; confers resistance to blasticidin
    945..978     +  protein_bind   lox66: Right element (RE) mutant of loxP (Araki et al., 2010). Cre-mediated recombination occurs in the 8-bp core sequence (GCATACAT). Cre recombinase
   1008..1129    +  polyA_signal   SV40 poly(A) signal: SV40 polyadenylation signal
   1196..1212    -  protein_bind   lac operator: The lac repressor binds to the lac operator to inhibit transcription in E. coli. This inhibition can be relieved by adding lactose or isopropyl-β-D-thiogalactopyranoside (IPTG). lac repressor encoded by lacI
   1220..1250    -  promoter       lac promoter: promoter for the E. coli lac operon
   1265..1286    -  protein_bind   CAP binding site: CAP binding activates transcription in the presence of cAMP. E. coli catabolite activator protein
   1299..1391    -  CDS            lacI (fragment): lac repressor; lacI; The lac repressor binds to the lac operator to inhibit transcription in E. coli. This inhibition can be relieved by adding lactose or isopropyl-β-D-thiogalactopyranoside (IPTG).
   1574..2162    -  rep_origin     ori: high-copy-number ColE1/pMB1/pBR322/pUC origin of replication
   2333..3193    -  CDS            AmpR: β-lactamase; bla; confers resistance to ampicillin, carbenicillin, and related antibiotics
   3194..3298    -  promoter       AmpR promoter: bla
   3393..35      +  CDS            rop (fragment) (across the origin): Rop protein, which maintains plasmids at low copy number; rop
>Addgene plasmid #227263 | qTAG-KO-Blast | addgene full sequence | sequence record 452004 | Addgene NGS Result
TCGCGCGTTTCGGTGATGACGGTGAAAACCTCTGACACATGCAGCTCCCGGAGACGGTCACAGCTTGTCT
GTAAGCGGATGCCGGGAGCAGACAAGCCCGTCAGGGCGCGTCAGCGGGTGTTGGCGGGTGTCGGGGCTGG
CTTAACTATGCGGCATCAGAGCAGATTGTACTGAGAGTGCACCATATGCGGTGTGAAATACCGCACAGAT
GCGTAAGGAGAAAATACCGCATCAGGCGCCATTCGCCATTCAGGCTGCGCAACTGTTGGGAAGGGCGATC
GGTGCGGGCCTCTTCGCTATTACGCCAGCTGGCGAAAGGGGGATGTGCTGCAAGGCGATTAAGTTGGGTA
ACGCCAGGGTTTTCCCAGTCACGACGTTGTAAAACGACGGCCAGTGAATTCGGAGGAAGCGGAGGATCTG
GCGGTACCACGCGTTACCGTTCGTATAGCATACATTATACGAAGTTATCTGGATCCGGAGCTACTAACTT
CAGCCTGCTGAAGCAGGCCGGAGACGTGGAGGAGAACCCTGGACCTTCTAGAATGGCCAAGCCTTTGTCT
CAAGAAGAATCCACCCTCATTGAAAGAGCAACGGCTACAATCAACAGCATCCCCATCTCTGAAGACTACA
GCGTCGCCAGCGCAGCTCTCTCTAGCGACGGCCGCATCTTCACTGGTGTCAATGTATATCATTTTACTGG
GGGACCTTGTGCAGAACTCGTGGTGCTGGGCACTGCTGCTGCTGCGGCAGCTGGCAACCTGACTTGTATC
GTCGCGATCGGAAATGAGAACAGGGGCATCTTGAGCCCCTGCGGACGGTGCCGACAGGTGCTTCTCGATC
TGCATCCTGGGATCAAAGCCATAGTGAAGGACAGTGATGGACAGCCGACGGCAGTTGGGATTCGTGAATT
GCTGCCCTCTGGTTATGTGTGGGAGGGCCCCGGGATAACTTCGTATAGCATACATTATACGAACGGTAGC
ATGGGTGGCGGTTCCTGACAGACATGAAACTTGTTTATTGCAGCTTATAATGGTTACAAATAAAGCAATA
GCATCACAAATTTCACAAATAAAGCATTTTTTTCACTGCATTCTAGTTGTGGTTTGTCCAAACTCATCAA
TGTATCTTACTCGAGACCGGTAAGAGCAAGTGAAAGCTTGGCGTAATCATGGTCATAGCTGTTTCCTGTG
TGAAATTGTTATCCGCTCACAATTCCACACAACATACGAGCCGGAAGCATAAAGTGTAAAGCCTGGGGTG
CCTAATGAGTGAGCTAACTCACATTAATTGCGTTGCGCTCACTGCCCGCTTTCCAGTCGGGAAACCTGTC
GTGCCAGCTGCATTAATGAATCGGCCAACGCGCGGGGAGAGGCGGTTTGCGTATTGGGCGCTCTTCCGCT
TCCTCGCTCACTGACTCGCTGCGCTCGGTCGTTCGGCTGCGGCGAGCGGTATCAGCTCACTCAAAGGCGG
TAATACGGTTATCCACAGAATCAGGGGATAACGCAGGAAAGAACATGTGAGCAAAAGGCCAGCAAAAGGC
CAGGAACCGTAAAAAGGCCGCGTTGCTGGCGTTTTTCCATAGGCTCCGCCCCCCTGACGAGCATCACAAA
AATCGACGCTCAAGTCAGAGGTGGCGAAACCCGACAGGACTATAAAGATACCAGGCGTTTCCCCCTGGAA
GCTCCCTCGTGCGCTCTCCTGTTCCGACCCTGCCGCTTACCGGATACCTGTCCGCCTTTCTCCCTTCGGG
AAGCGTGGCGCTTTCTCATAGCTCACGCTGTAGGTATCTCAGTTCGGTGTAGGTCGTTCGCTCCAAGCTG
GGCTGTGTGCACGAACCCCCCGTTCAGCCCGACCGCTGCGCCTTATCCGGTAACTATCGTCTTGAGTCCA
ACCCGGTAAGACACGACTTATCGCCACTGGCAGCAGCCACTGGTAACAGGATTAGCAGAGCGAGGTATGT
AGGCGGTGCTACAGAGTTCTTGAAGTGGTGGCCTAACTACGGCTACACTAGAAGAACAGTATTTGGTATC
TGCGCTCTGCTGAAGCCAGTTACCTTCGGAAAAAGAGTTGGTAGCTCTTGATCCGGCAAACAAACCACCG
CTGGTAGCGGTGGTTTTTTTGTTTGCAAGCAGCAGATTACGCGCAGAAAAAAAGGATCTCAAGAAGATCC
TTTGATCTTTTCTACGGGGTCTGACGCTCAGTGGAACGAAAACTCACGTTAAGGGATTTTGGTCATGAGA
TTATCAAAAAGGATCTTCACCTAGATCCTTTTAAATTAAAAATGAAGTTTTAAATCAATCTAAAGTATAT
ATGAGTAAACTTGGTCTGACAGTTACCAATGCTTAATCAGTGAGGCACCTATCTCAGCGATCTGTCTATT
TCGTTCATCCATAGTTGCCTGACTCCCCGTCGTGTAGATAACTACGATACGGGAGGGCTTACCATCTGGC
CCCAGTGCTGCAATGATACCGCGAGACCCACGCTCACCGGCTCCAGATTTATCAGCAATAAACCAGCCAG
CCGGAAGGGCCGAGCGCAGAAGTGGTCCTGCAACTTTATCCGCCTCCATCCAGTCTATTAATTGTTGCCG
GGAAGCTAGAGTAAGTAGTTCGCCAGTTAATAGTTTGCGCAACGTTGTTGCCATTGCTACAGGCATCGTG
GTGTCACGCTCGTCGTTTGGTATGGCTTCATTCAGCTCCGGTTCCCAACGATCAAGGCGAGTTACATGAT
CCCCCATGTTGTGCAAAAAAGCGGTTAGCTCCTTCGGTCCTCCGATCGTTGTCAGAAGTAAGTTGGCCGC
AGTGTTATCACTCATGGTTATGGCAGCACTGCATAATTCTCTTACTGTCATGCCATCCGTAAGATGCTTT
TCTGTGACTGGTGAGTACTCAACCAAGTCATTCTGAGAATAGTGTATGCGGCGACCGAGTTGCTCTTGCC
CGGCGTCAATACGGGATAATACCGCGCCACATAGCAGAACTTTAAAAGTGCTCATCATTGGAAAACGTTC
TTCGGGGCGAAAACTCTCAAGGATCTTACCGCTGTTGAGATCCAGTTCGATGTAACCCACTCGTGCACCC
AACTGATCTTCAGCATCTTTTACTTTCACCAGCGTTTCTGGGTGAGCAAAAACAGGAAGGCAAAATGCCG
CAAAAAAGGGAATAAGGGCGACACGGAAATGTTGAATACTCATACTCTTCCTTTTTCAATATTATTGAAG
CATTTATCAGGGTTATTGTCTCATGAGCGGATACATATTTGAATGTATTTAGAAAAATAAACAAATAGGG
GTTCCGCGCACATTTCCCCGAAAAGTGCCACCTGACGTCTAAGAAACCATTATTATCATGACATTAACCT
ATAAAAATAGGCGTATCACGAGGCCCTTTCGTC
